Addgene plasmid #143516: TFORF1534
Purpose: Lentiviral vector for overexpressing transcription factor ORFs with unique 24-bp barcodes. Barcodes facilitate identification of transcription factors in pooled screens.
Depositing lab: Feng Zhang. Depositing organization: Broad Institute. Publication: A transcription factor atlas of directed differentiation. Joung J, Ma S, Tay T, Geiger-Schuller KR, Kirchgatterer PC, Verdine VK, Guo B, Arias-Garcia MA, Allen WE, Singh A, Kuksenko O, Abudayyeh OO, Gootenberg JS, Fu Z, Macrae RK, Buenrostro JD, Regev A, Zhang F. Cell. 2023 Jan 5;186(1):209-229.e26. doi: 10.1016/j.cell.2022.11.026. PubMed 36608654.
Backbone
  Vector backbone: pLX_TRC317
  Backbone manufacturer: Broad Institute Genetic Perturbation Platform
  Backbone size w/o insert (bp): 8264
  Vector type: Mammalian Expression, Lentiviral
  Selectable markers: Puromycin
Growth in bacteria
  Bacterial resistance: Ampicillin, 100 μg/mL
  Growth temperature: 37°C
  Growth strain: NEB Stable
  Copy number: High Copy
Gene/Insert
  Gene/Insert name: ZBTB42
  Species: H. sapiens (human)
  Insert size (bp): 1370
  Entrez Gene: ZBTB42 (a.k.a. LCCS6, ZNF925)
  Promoter: EF1a
  Cloning method: Unknown
  Sequencing primers: 5′ GGGTGGAGACTGAAGTTAGGCCAG; 3′ CACATAGCGTAAAAGGAGCAACATAG
Terms and licenses: Academic/Nonprofit Terms; Industry Terms: Not Available to Industry
Depositor comments: XM_017020911,NM_001137601,ENST00000555360,ENST00000342537 . The transcription factor ORF portion of this plasmid was synthesized by Genewiz. Please test multiple small colonies in case of plasmid recombination. To make this collection available in a timely manner, a portion of this collection was not fully sequenced by Addgene. If an Addgene verified full plasmid sequence is not available, please contact us prior to placing an order to request the full sequence.
How to cite: TFORF1534 was a gift from Feng Zhang (Addgene plasmid # 143516 ; http://n2t.net/addgene:143516 ; RRID:Addgene_143516)
