[The description below was written by a language model from this plasmid's Addgene catalogue record and pLannotate feature annotations shown in this document.]
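Description:
TFORF1534 is a third-generation-style, self-inactivating lentiviral expression plasmid built on the pLX_TRC317 backbone and carrying the human ZBTB42 open reading frame, which encodes a zinc finger and BTB domain transcriptional repressor. It belongs to a large barcoded library of transcription factor ORFs. In bacteria it is maintained through a high-copy ColE1/pUC-type origin and selected with ampicillin via the bla gene. An f1 origin and remnants of a lac/lacZα cloning region with T3 and T7 promoters are also present in the plasmid backbone. The depositor notes that the plasmid can recombine, as is common for LTR-containing vectors.

The viral genome is transcribed in packaging cells from an RSV promoter fused to a truncated HIV-1 5' LTR. It contains the Ψ packaging signal with a gag fragment, the RRE for Rev-dependent nuclear export, a cPPT/CTS element, and a ΔU3 3' LTR that inactivates LTR promoter activity after integration, followed by an SV40 polyadenylation signal. Within the proviral region, an SV40 early promoter drives puromycin N-acetyltransferase for selection of transduced mammalian cells. Downstream, the strong constitutive EF-1α promoter drives ZBTB42, with a WPRE after the ORF to enhance transcript stability and expression. The record describes a unique 24-bp barcode associated with each ORF, although the barcode is not annotated in the feature table. A short U6 promoter fragment between the ORF and the WPRE is probably a residual or primer-binding sequence rather than a functional promoter.

The construct is intended for overexpressing ZBTB42 in mammalian cells, individually or in pooled screens in which barcode sequencing identifies the transcription factor delivered, for example in directed-differentiation studies.
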