Features (pLannotate 1.2.2; 31 found; start..end, strand, type, name):
      5..231     +  promoter       RSV promoter: Rous sarcoma virus enhancer/promoter
    232..412     +  LTR            5' LTR (truncated): truncated 5' long terminal repeat (LTR) from HIV-1
    459..584     +  misc_feature   HIV-1 Ψ: packaging signal of human immunodeficiency virus type 1
    568..931     +  CDS            HIV-1 gag (fragment): gag protein from human immunodeficiency virus 1; gag
   1077..1310    +  misc_feature   RRE: The Rev response element (RRE) of HIV-1 allows for Rev-dependent mRNA export from the nucleus to the cytoplasm.
   1687..1713    +  CDS            Rev (fragment): human immunodeficiency virus 1 (HIV-1) Rev protein; rev; enhances nuclear export of unspliced and incompletely spliced viral mRNAs
   1720..1743    +  promoter       SV40 promoter (fragment): SV40 early promoter
   1744..1815    +  promoter       SV40 promoter (fragment): SV40 enhancer and early promoter
   1839..1974    +  rep_origin     SV40 ori: SV40 origin of replication
   2020..2616    +  CDS            PuroR (fragment): puromycin N-acetyltransferase; pac from Streptomyces; confers resistance to puromycin
   2665..2782    +  misc_feature   cPPT/CTS: central polypurine tract and central termination sequence of HIV-1
   2847..2913    +  CDS            small t antigen (fragment): SV40 (simian virus 40) small t antigen
   2920..4098    +  promoter       EF-1α promoter: strong constitutive promoter for human elongation factor EF-1α
   4115..5380    +  CDS            ZBTB42: ZBT42_HUMAN - Experimental evidence at protein level: Swiss-Prot protein existence level 1. Transcriptional repressor. Specifically binds DNA and probably acts by recruiting chromatin remodeling multiprotein complexes. From Homo sapiens (Human).
   5396..5449    +  promoter       U6 promoter (fragment): RNA polymerase III promoter for human U6 snRNA
   5491..6079    +  misc_feature   WPRE: woodchuck hepatitis virus posttranscriptional regulatory element
   6130..6149    +  misc_feature   cPPT/CTS (fragment): central polypurine tract and central termination sequence of HIV-1
   6151..6384    +  LTR            3' LTR (ΔU3): self-inactivating 3' long terminal repeat (LTR) from HIV-1
   6462..6583    +  polyA_signal   SV40 poly(A) signal: SV40 polyadenylation signal
   6623..6758    +  rep_origin     SV40 ori: SV40 origin of replication
   6779..6797    -  promoter       T7 promoter: promoter for bacteriophage T7 RNA polymerase
   6805..6960    +  CDS            lacZα (fragment): LacZα fragment of β-galactosidase; lacZ fragment
   6965..7393    +  rep_origin     f1 ori (sequence partly withheld): f1 bacteriophage origin of replication; arrow indicates direction of (+) strand synthesis
   7446..7550    +  promoter       AmpR promoter: bla
   7551..8411    +  CDS            AmpR: β-lactamase; bla; confers resistance to ampicillin, carbenicillin, and related antibiotics
   8582..9170    +  rep_origin     ori: high-copy-number ColE1/pMB1/pBR322/pUC origin of replication
   9353..9445    +  CDS            lacI (fragment): lac repressor; lacI; The lac repressor binds to the lac operator to inhibit transcription in E. coli. This inhibition can be relieved by adding lactose or isopropyl-β-D-thiogalactopyranoside (IPTG).
   9458..9479    +  protein_bind   CAP binding site: CAP binding activates transcription in the presence of cAMP. E. coli catabolite activator protein
   9494..9524    +  promoter       lac promoter: promoter for the E. coli lac operon
   9532..9548    +  protein_bind   lac operator: The lac repressor binds to the lac operator to inhibit transcription in E. coli. This inhibition can be relieved by adding lactose or isopropyl-β-D-thiogalactopyranoside (IPTG). lac repressor encoded by lacI
   9593..9611    +  promoter       T3 promoter: promoter for bacteriophage T3 RNA polymerase
>Addgene plasmid #143516 | TFORF1534 | addgene full sequence | sequence record 391613 | Addgene NGS Result
TTAATGTAGTCTTATGCAATACTCTTGTAGTCTTGCAACATGGTAACGATGAGTTAGCAACATGCCTTAC
AAGGAGAGAAAAAGCACCGTGCATGCCGATTGGTGGAAGTAAGGTGGTACGATCGTGCCTTATTAGGAAG
GCAACAGACGGGTCTGACATGGATTGGACGAACCACTGAATTGCCGCATTGCAGAGATATTGTATTTAAG
TGCCTAGCTCGATACATAAACGGGTCTCTCTGGTTAGACCAGATCTGAGCCTGGGAGCTCTCTGGCTAAC
TAGGGAACCCACTGCTTAAGCCTCAATAAAGCTTGCCTTGAGTGCTTCAAGTAGTGTGTGCCCGTCTGTT
GTGTGACTCTGGTAACTAGAGATCCCTCAGACCCTTTTAGTCAGTGTGGAAAATCTCTAGCAGTGGCGCC
CGAACAGGGACTTGAAAGCGAAAGGGAAACCAGAGGAGCTCTCTCGACGCAGGACTCGGCTTGCTGAAGC
GCGCACGGCAAGAGGCGAGGGGCGGCGACTGGTGAGTACGCCAAAAATTTTGACTAGCGGAGGCTAGAAG
GAGAGAGATGGGTGCGAGAGCGTCAGTATTAAGCGGGGGAGAATTAGATCGCGATGGGAAAAAATTCGGT
TAAGGCCAGGGGGAAAGAAAAAATATAAATTAAAACATATAGTATGGGCAAGCAGGGAGCTAGAACGATT
CGCAGTTAATCCTGGCCTGTTAGAAACATCAGAAGGCTGTAGACAAATACTGGGACAGCTACAACCATCC
CTTCAGACAGGATCAGAAGAACTTAGATCATTATATAATACAGTAGCAACCCTCTATTGTGTGCATCAAA
GGATAGAGATAAAAGACACCAAGGAAGCTTTAGACAAGATAGAGGAAGAGCAAAACAAAAGTAAGACCAC
CGCACAGCAAGCGGCCGCTGATCTTCAGACCTGGAGGAGGAGATATGAGGGACAATTGGAGAAGTGAATT
ATATAAATATAAAGTAGTAAAAATTGAACCATTAGGAGTAGCACCCACCAAGGCAAAGAGAAGAGTGGTG
CAGAGAGAAAAAAGAGCAGTGGGAATAGGAGCTTTGTTCCTTGGGTTCTTGGGAGCAGCAGGAAGCACTA
TGGGCGCAGCGTCAATGACGCTGACGGTACAGGCCAGACAATTATTGTCTGGTATAGTGCAGCAGCAGAA
CAATTTGCTGAGGGCTATTGAGGCGCAACAGCATCTGTTGCAACTCACAGTCTGGGGCATCAAGCAGCTC
CAGGCAAGAATCCTGGCTGTGGAAAGATACCTAAAGGATCAACAGCTCCTGGGGATTTGGGGTTGCTCTG
GAAAACTCATTTGCACCACTGCTGTGCCTTGGAATGCTAGTTGGAGTAATAAATCTCTGGAACAGATTTG
GAATCACACGACCTGGATGGAGTGGGACAGAGAAATTAACAATTACACAAGCTTAATACACTCCTTAATT
GAAGAATCGCAAAACCAGCAAGAAAAGAATGAACAAGAATTATTGGAATTAGATAAATGGGCAAGTTTGT
GGAATTGGTTTAACATAACAAATTGGCTGTGGTATATAAAATTATTCATAATGATAGTAGGAGGCTTGGT
AGGTTTAAGAATAGTTTTTGCTGTACTTTCTATAGTGAATAGAGTTAGGCAGGGATATTCACCATTATCG
TTTCAGACCCACCTCCCAACCCCGAGGGGACCCATGCATTGCATCTCAATTAGTCAGCAACCAGGTGTGG
AAAGTCCCCAGGCTCCCCAGCAGGCAGAAGTATGCAAAGCATGCGTCTCAATTAGTCAGCAACCATAGTC
CCGCCCCTAACTCCGCCCATCCCGCCCCTAACTCCGCCCAGTTCCGCCCATTCTCCGCCCCATGGCTGAC
TAATTTTTTTTATTTATGCAGAGGCCGAGGCCGCCTCGGCCTCTGAGCTATTCCAGAAGTAGTGAGGAGG
CTTTTTTGGAGGCCTAGGCTTTTGCAAAAAGCTTTCTAGAGGTACCACCGGAGCTTACCATGACCGAGTA
CAAGCCCACGGTGCGCCTCGCCACCCGCGACGACGTCCCCAGGGCCGTACGCACCCTCGCCGCCGCGTTC
GCCGACTACCCCGCCACGCGCCACACCGTCGATCCGGACCGCCACATCGAGCGGGTCACCGAGCTGCAAG
AACTCTTCCTCACGCGCGTCGGGCTCGACATCGGCAAGGTGTGGGTCGCGGACGACGGCGCCGCCGTGGC
GGTCTGGACCACGCCGGAGAGCGTCGAAGCGGGGGCGGTGTTCGCCGAGATCGGCCCGCGCATGGCCGAG
TTGAGCGGTTCCCGGCTGGCCGCGCAGCAACAGATGGAAGGCCTCCTGGCGCCGCACCGGCCCAAGGAGC
CCGCGTGGTTCCTGGCCACCGTCGGCGTCTCGCCCGACCACCAGGGCAAGGGTCTGGGCAGCGCCGTCGT
GCTCCCCGGAGTGGAGGCGGCCGAGCGCGCCGGGGTGCCCGCCTTCCTGGAGACCTCCGCGCCCCGCAAC
CTCCCCTTCTACGAGCGGCTCGGCTTCACCGTCACCGCCGACGTCGAGGTGCCCGAAGGACCGCGCACCT
GGTGCATGACCCGCAAGCCCGGTGCCAGTTAACGAATTCTAGATCTTGAGACAAATGGCAGTATTCATCC
ACAATTTTAAAAGAAAAGGGGGGATTGGGGGGTACAGTGCAGGGGAAAGAATAGTAGACATAATAGCAAC
AGACATACAAACTAAAGAATTACAAAAACAAATTACAAAAATTCAAAATTTTCGGGTTTATTACAGGGAC
AGCAGAGATCCACTTTGGCGCCGGCTCGAGGCCTGCAGGTGCAAAGATGGATAAAGTTTTAAACAGAGAG
GAATCTTTGCAGCTAATGGACCTTCTAGGTCTTGAAAGGAGTGGGAATTGGCTCCGGTGCCCGTCAGTGG
GCAGAGCGCACATCGCCCACAGTCCCCGAGAAGTTGGGGGGAGGGGTCGGCAATTGAACCGGTGCCTAGA
GAAGGTGGCGCGGGGTAAACTGGGAAAGTGATGTCGTGTACTGGCTCCGCCTTTTTCCCGAGGGTGGGGG
AGAACCGTATATAAGTGCAGTAGTCGCCGTGAACGTTCTTTTTCGCAACGGGTTTGCCGCCAGAACACAG
GTAAGTGCCGTGTGTGGTTCCCGCGGGCCTGGCCTCTTTACGGGTTATGGCCCTTGCGTGCCTTGAATTA
CTTCCACCTGGCTGCAGTACGTGATTCTTGATCCCGAGCTTCGGGTTGGAAGTGGGTGGGAGAGTTCGAG
GCCTTGCGCTTAAGGAGCCCCTTCGCCTCGTGCTTGAGTTGAGGCCTGGCCTGGGCGCTGGGGCCGCCGC
GTGCGAATCTGGTGGCACCTTCGCGCCTGTCTCGCTGCTTTCGATAAGTCTCTAGCCATTTAAAATTTTT
GATGACCTGCTGCGACGCTTTTTTTCTGGCAAGATAGTCTTGTAAATGCGGGCCAAGATCTGCACACTGG
TATTTCGGTTTTTGGGGCCGCGGGCGGCGACGGGGCCCGTGCGTCCCAGCGCACATGTTCGGCGAGGCGG
GGCCTGCGAGCGCGGCCACCGAGAATCGGACGGGGGTAGTCTCAAGCTGGCCGGCCTGCTCTGGTGCCTG
GCCTCGCGCCGCCGTGTATCGCCCCGCCCTGGGCGGCAAGGCTGGCCCGGTCGGCACCAGTTGCGTGAGC
GGAAAGATGGCCGCTTCCCGGCCCTGCTGCAGGGAGCTCAAAATGGAGGACGCGGCGCTCGGGAGAGCGG
GCGGGTGAGTCACCCACACAAAGGAAAAGGGCCTTTCCGTCCTCAGCCGTCGCTTCATGTGACTCCACGG
AGTACCGGGCGCCGTCCAGGCACCTCGATTAGTTCTCGAGCTTTTGGAGTACGTCGTCTTTAGGTTGGGG
GGAGGGGTTTTATGCGATGGAGTTTCCCCACACTGAGTGGGTGGAGACTGAAGTTAGGCCAGCTTGGCAC
TTGATGTAATTCTCCTTGGAATTTGCCCTTTTTGAGTTTGGATCTTGGTTCATTCTCAAGCCTCAGACAG
TGGTTCAAAGTTTTTTTCTTCCATTTCAGGTGTCGTGAGGCTAGCACCGCCACCATGGAGTTCCCTGAGC
ACGGCGGACGGCTGCTGGGCCGCCTGAGACAGCAGCGCGAGCTGGGCTTCCTATGCGACTGCACCGTGCT
GGTGGGCGACGCGCGCTTCCCGGCCCACCGTGCCGTGCTGGCCGCGTGCAGCGTCTACTTCCATCTCTTC
TACAGGGACCGGCCCGCGGGCAGTCGCGACACGGTGCGGCTCAACGGCGACATCGTCACGGCGCCCGCCT
TCGGCCGCCTACTGGACTTCATGTACGAGGGCCGCCTGGACCTGCGCAGCCTGCCTGTGGAGGACGTCCT
GGCAGCCGCCAGCTACCTGCACATGTATGACATCGTCAAGGTCTGCAAGGGCAGGCTCCAGGAGAAGGAT
CGAAGTCTGGACCCGGGGAACCCTGCCCCTGGGGCAGAACCTGCTCAGCCACCGTGCCCCTGGCCTGTCT
GGACCGCGGACCTCTGCCCAGCTGCCCGAAAGGCCAAGCTCCCCCCGTTTGGGGTCAAGGCTGCCCTCCC
TCCTCGAGCATCTGGGCCTCCTCCCTGCCAGGTCCCAGAAGAGTCAGACCAGGCCCTGGACCTGTCGTTG
AAGTCTGGCCCAAGGCAGGAGCGGGTCCACCCACCGTGCGTCCTCCAGACACCCCTCTGCAGCCAGAGGC
AGCCAGGGGCCCAGCCACTGGTGAAGGACGAACGGGACTCACTGTCCGAACAGGAGGAGAGCAGCAGCTC
TAGGAGCCCCCACAGTCCCCCGAAGCCACCTCCTGTTCCTGCAGCCAAGGGCCTGGTGGTGGGCTTGCAG
CCGCTGCCCCTCAGCGGAGAGGGCAGCCGGGAGCTGGAGCTTGGTGCAGGGCGACTGGCGAGTGAGGACG
AGCTGGGGCCTGGTGGGCCCCTCTGCATCTGCCCGTTGTGCAGCAAGCTGTTTCCCAGCTCCCACGTGCT
GCAGCTGCACCTCAGTGCCCACTTCCGTGAGCGAGACAGCACCCGGGCCCGGCTCTCACCCGACGGCGTG
GCACCCACCTGCCCGCTCTGTGGGAAGACCTTCTCGTGCACATACACACTGAAGAGGCACGAGCGGACAC
ACTCGGGTGAGAAGCCCTATACGTGTGTGCAGTGTGGCAAAAGTTTTCAGTACTCCCACAACCTGAGCCG
GCACACCGTAGTGCACACTCGAGAGAAGCCGCATGCCTGCCGGTGGTGTGAGCGCCGTTTCACGCAGTCC
GGGGACCTCTACCGCCACGTCCGCAAGTTTCACTGTGGCCTCGTCAAGTCCCTTCTGGTGTAGTAATGAA
CTAGTCCGTAACTTGAAAGTATTTCGATTTCTTGGCTTTATATATCTTGTGGAAAGGACGACTCGTTATT
GGATTCGTGAATCTAACGCGTTAAGTCGACAATCAACCTCTGGATTACAAAATTTGTGAAAGATTGACTG
GTATTCTTAACTATGTTGCTCCTTTTACGCTATGTGGATACGCTGCTTTAATGCCTTTGTATCATGCTAT
TGCTTCCCGTATGGCTTTCATTTTCTCCTCCTTGTATAAATCCTGGTTGCTGTCTCTTTATGAGGAGTTG
TGGCCCGTTGTCAGGCAACGTGGCGTGGTGTGCACTGTGTTTGCTGACGCAACCCCCACTGGTTGGGGCA
TTGCCACCACCTGTCAGCTCCTTTCCGGGACTTTCGCTTTCCCCCTCCCTATTGCCACGGCGGAACTCAT
CGCCGCCTGCCTTGCCCGCTGCTGGACAGGGGCTCGGCTGTTGGGCACTGACAATTCCGTGGTGTTGTCG
GGGAAATCATCGTCCTTTCCTTGGCTGCTCGCCTGTGTTGCCACCTGGATTCTGCGCGGGACGTCCTTCT
GCTACGTCCCTTCGGCCCTCAATCCAGCGGACCTTCCTTCCCGCGGCCTGCTGCCGGCTCTGCGGCCTCT
TCCGCGTCTTCGCCTTCGCCCTCAGACGAGTCGGATCTCCCTTTGGGCCGCCTCCCCGCGTCGACTTTAA
GACCAATGACTTACAAGGCAGCTGTAGATCTTAGCCACTTTTTAAAAGAAAAGGGGGGACTGGAAGGGCT
AATTCACTCCCAACGAAGACAAGATCTGCTTTTTGCTTGTACTGGGTCTCTCTGGTTAGACCAGATCTGA
GCCTGGGAGCTCTCTGGCTAACTAGGGAACCCACTGCTTAAGCCTCAATAAAGCTTGCCTTGAGTGCTTC
AAGTAGTGTGTGCCCGTCTGTTGTGTGACTCTGGTAACTAGAGATCCCTCAGACCCTTTTAGTCAGTGTG
GAAAATCTCTAGCAGTACGTATAGTAGTTCATGTCATCTTATTATTCAGTATTTATAACTTGCAAAGAAA
TGAATATCAGAGAGTGAGAGGAACTTGTTTATTGCAGCTTATAATGGTTACAAATAAAGCAATAGCATCA
CAAATTTCACAAATAAAGCATTTTTTTCACTGCATTCTAGTTGTGGTTTGTCCAAACTCATCAATGTATC
TTATCATGTCTGGCTCTAGCTATCCCGCCCCTAACTCCGCCCATCCCGCCCCTAACTCCGCCCAGTTCCG
CCCATTCTCCGCCCCATGGCTGACTAATTTTTTTTATTTATGCAGAGGCCGAGGCCGCCTCGGCCTCTGA
GCTATTCCAGAAGTAGTGAGGAGGCTTTTTTGGAGGCCTAGGGACGTACCCAATTCGCCCTATAGTGAGT
CGTATTACGCGCGCTCACTGGCCGTCGTTTTACAACGTCGTGACTGGGAAAACCCTGGCGTTACCCAACT
TAATCGCCTTGCAGCACATCCCCCTTTCGCCAGCTGGCGTAATAGCGAAGAGGCCCGCACCGATCGCCCT
TCCCAACAGTTGCGCAGCCTGAATGGCGAATGGG
[124 nt withheld, positions 6965-7088]
C
[91 nt withheld, positions 7090-7180]
A
[49 nt withheld, positions 7182-7230]
CCTTTGACGTTGGAGTCCACGTTCTTT
[37 nt withheld, positions 7258-7294]
ACCCTATCTCGGTCTATTCTTTTGATTTATAAGGGATTTTGCCGATTTCGGCCTATTGGTTAAAAAATGA
GCTGATTTAACAAAAATTTAACGCGAATTTTAACAAAATATTAACGCTTACAATTTAGGTGGCACTTTTC
GGGGAAATGTGCGCGGAACCCCTATTTGTTTATTTTTCTAAATACATTCAAATATGTATCCGCTCATGAG
ACAATAACCCTGATAAATGCTTCAATAATATTGAAAAAGGAAGAGTATGAGTATTCAACATTTCCGTGTC
GCCCTTATTCCCTTTTTTGCGGCATTTTGCCTTCCTGTTTTTGCTCACCCAGAAACGCTGGTGAAAGTAA
AAGATGCTGAAGATCAGTTGGGTGCACGAGTGGGTTACATCGAACTGGATCTCAACAGCGGTAAGATCCT
TGAGAGTTTTCGCCCCGAAGAACGTTTTCCAATGATGAGCACTTTTAAAGTTCTGCTATGTGGCGCGGTA
TTATCCCGTATTGACGCCGGGCAAGAGCAACTCGGTCGCCGCATACACTATTCTCAGAATGACTTGGTTG
AGTACTCACCAGTCACAGAAAAGCATCTTACGGATGGCATGACAGTAAGAGAATTATGCAGTGCTGCCAT
AACCATGAGTGATAACACTGCGGCCAACTTACTTCTGACAACGATCGGAGGACCGAAGGAGCTAACCGCT
TTTTTGCACAACATGGGGGATCATGTAACTCGCCTTGATCGTTGGGAACCGGAGCTGAATGAAGCCATAC
CAAACGACGAGCGTGACACCACGATGCCTGTAGCAATGGCAACAACGTTGCGCAAACTATTAACTGGCGA
ACTACTTACTCTAGCTTCCCGGCAACAATTAATAGACTGGATGGAGGCGGATAAAGTTGCAGGACCACTT
CTGCGCTCGGCCCTTCCGGCTGGCTGGTTTATTGCTGATAAATCTGGAGCCGGTGAGCGTGGGTCTCGCG
GTATCATTGCAGCACTGGGGCCAGATGGTAAGCCCTCCCGTATCGTAGTTATCTACACGACGGGGAGTCA
GGCAACTATGGATGAACGAAATAGACAGATCGCTGAGATAGGTGCCTCACTGATTAAGCATTGGTAACTG
TCAGACCAAGTTTACTCATATATACTTTAGATTGATTTAAAACTTCATTTTTAATTTAAAAGGATCTAGG
TGAAGATCCTTTTTGATAATCTCATGACCAAAATCCCTTAACGTGAGTTTTCGTTCCACTGAGCGTCAGA
CCCCGTAGAAAAGATCAAAGGATCTTCTTGAGATCCTTTTTTTCTGCGCGTAATCTGCTGCTTGCAAACA
AAAAAACCACCGCTACCAGCGGTGGTTTGTTTGCCGGATCAAGAGCTACCAACTCTTTTTCCGAAGGTAA
CTGGCTTCAGCAGAGCGCAGATACCAAATACTGTTCTTCTAGTGTAGCCGTAGTTAGGCCACCACTTCAA
GAACTCTGTAGCACCGCCTACATACCTCGCTCTGCTAATCCTGTTACCAGTGGCTGCTGCCAGTGGCGAT
AAGTCGTGTCTTACCGGGTTGGACTCAAGACGATAGTTACCGGATAAGGCGCAGCGGTCGGGCTGAACGG
GGGGTTCGTGCACACAGCCCAGCTTGGAGCGAACGACCTACACCGAACTGAGATACCTACAGCGTGAGCT
ATGAGAAAGCGCCACGCTTCCCGAAGGGAGAAAGGCGGACAGGTATCCGGTAAGCGGCAGGGTCGGAACA
GGAGAGCGCACGAGGGAGCTTCCAGGGGGAAACGCCTGGTATCTTTATAGTCCTGTCGGGTTTCGCCACC
TCTGACTTGAGCGTCGATTTTTGTGATGCTCGTCAGGGGGGCGGAGCCTATGGAAAAACGCCAGCAACGC
GGCCTTTTTACGGTTCCTGGCCTTTTGCTGGCCTTTTGCTCACATGTTCTTTCCTGCGTTATCCCCTGAT
TCTGTGGATAACCGTATTACCGCCTTTGAGTGAGCTGATACCGCTCGCCGCAGCCGAACGACCGAGCGCA
GCGAGTCAGTGAGCGAGGAAGCGGAAGAGCGCCCAATACGCAAACCGCCTCTCCCCGCGCGTTGGCCGAT
TCATTAATGCAGCTGGCACGACAGGTTTCCCGACTGGAAAGCGGGCAGTGAGCGCAACGCAATTAATGTG
AGTTAGCTCACTCATTAGGCACCCCAGGCTTTACACTTTATGCTTCCGGCTCGTATGTTGTGTGGAATTG
TGAGCGGATAACAATTTCACACAGGAAACAGCTATGACCATGATTACGCCAAGCGCGCAATTAACCCTCA
CTAAAGGGAACAAAAGCTGGAGCTGCAAGC
