>Addgene plasmid #143516 | TFORF1534 | depositor partial sequence | sequence record 282678 | Insert
ACCGCCACCATGGAGTTCCCTGAGCACGGCGGACGGCTGCTGGGCCGCCTGAGACAGCAGCGCGAGCTGG
GCTTCCTATGCGACTGCACCGTGCTGGTGGGCGACGCGCGCTTCCCGGCCCACCGTGCCGTGCTGGCCGC
GTGCAGCGTCTACTTCCATCTCTTCTACAGGGACCGGCCCGCGGGCAGTCGCGACACGGTGCGGCTCAAC
GGCGACATCGTCACGGCGCCCGCCTTCGGCCGCCTACTGGACTTCATGTACGAGGGCCGCCTGGACCTGC
GCAGCCTGCCTGTGGAGGACGTCCTGGCAGCCGCCAGCTACCTGCACATGTATGACATCGTCAAGGTCTG
CAAGGGCAGGCTCCAGGAGAAGGATCGAAGTCTGGACCCGGGGAACCCTGCCCCTGGGGCAGAACCTGCT
CAGCCACCGTGCCCCTGGCCTGTCTGGACCGCGGACCTCTGCCCAGCTGCCCGAAAGGCCAAGCTCCCCC
CGTTTGGGGTCAAGGCTGCCCTCCCTCCTCGAGCATCTGGGCCTCCTCCCTGCCAGGTCCCAGAAGAGTC
AGACCAGGCCCTGGACCTGTCGTTGAAGTCTGGCCCAAGGCAGGAGCGGGTCCACCCACCGTGCGTCCTC
CAGACACCCCTCTGCAGCCAGAGGCAGCCAGGGGCCCAGCCACTGGTGAAGGACGAACGGGACTCACTGT
CCGAACAGGAGGAGAGCAGCAGCTCTAGGAGCCCCCACAGTCCCCCGAAGCCACCTCCTGTTCCTGCAGC
CAAGGGCCTGGTGGTGGGCTTGCAGCCGCTGCCCCTCAGCGGAGAGGGCAGCCGGGAGCTGGAGCTTGGT
GCAGGGCGACTGGCGAGTGAGGACGAGCTGGGGCCTGGTGGGCCCCTCTGCATCTGCCCGTTGTGCAGCA
AGCTGTTTCCCAGCTCCCACGTGCTGCAGCTGCACCTCAGTGCCCACTTCCGTGAGCGAGACAGCACCCG
GGCCCGGCTCTCACCCGACGGCGTGGCACCCACCTGCCCGCTCTGTGGGAAGACCTTCTCGTGCACATAC
ACACTGAAGAGGCACGAGCGGACACACTCGGGTGAGAAGCCCTATACGTGTGTGCAGTGTGGCAAAAGTT
TTCAGTACTCCCACAACCTGAGCCGGCACACCGTAGTGCACACTCGAGAGAAGCCGCATGCCTGCCGGTG
GTGTGAGCGCCGTTTCACGCAGTCCGGGGACCTCTACCGCCACGTCCGCAAGTTTCACTGTGGCCTCGTC
AAGTCCCTTCTGGTGTAGTAATGAACTAGTCCGTAACTTGAAAGTATTTCGATTTCTTGGCTTTATATAT
CTTGTGGAAAGGACGACTCGTTATTGGATTCGTGAATCTA
