>Addgene plasmid #143516 | TFORF1534 | depositor partial sequence | sequence record 282679 | Barcode
CTCGTTATTGGATTCGTGAATCTA
